Addgene plasmid #166823: pDONR221 NLRP1
Purpose: Gateway pDONR vector containing NLRP1 (no stop codon)
Depositing lab: Daniel Bachovchin. Depositing organization: Memorial Sloan-Kettering Cancer Center. Publication: DPP9 sequesters the C terminus of NLRP1 to repress inflammasome activation. Hollingsworth LR, Sharif H, Griswold AR, Fontana P, Mintseris J, Dagbay KB, Paulo JA, Gygi SP, Bachovchin DA, Wu H. Nature. 2021 Mar 17. pii: 10.1038/s41586-021-03350-4. doi: 10.1038/s41586-021-03350-4. PubMed 33731932.
Backbone
  Vector backbone: pDONR221
  Vector type: Gateway shuttling vector
Growth in bacteria
  Bacterial resistance: Kanamycin, 50 μg/mL
  Growth temperature: 37°C
  Growth strain: DH5alpha
  Copy number: High Copy
Gene/Insert
  Gene/Insert name: NLRP1
  Species: H. sapiens (human)
  Entrez Gene: NLRP1 (a.k.a. AIADK, CARD7, CIDED, CLR17.1, DEFCAP, DEFCAP-L/S, JRRP, MSPC, NAC, NALP1, PP1044, SLEV1, VAMAS1)
  Cloning method: Gateway Cloning
  Sequencing primers: 5′ M13 F; 3′ M13 R
Terms and licenses: Academic/Nonprofit Terms; Industry Terms: Not Available to Industry
Depositor comments: Gateway pDONR vector containing NLRP1 (no stop codon)
How to cite: pDONR221 NLRP1 was a gift from Daniel Bachovchin (Addgene plasmid # 166823 ; http://n2t.net/addgene:166823 ; RRID:Addgene_166823)
