[The description below was written by a language model from this plasmid's Addgene catalogue record and pLannotate feature annotations shown in this document.]
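Description:
pDONR221 NLRP1 is a Gateway entry clone built on the pDONR221 backbone and carrying the human NLRP1 open reading frame, an inflammasome-forming sensor protein also known as CARD7, DEFCAP or NALP1. It is a bacterial shuttling plasmid of about 7 kb rather than an expression vector. It replicates in E. coli from a high-copy ColE1/pUC-type origin and is selected with kanamycin through an aminoglycoside phosphotransferase (KanR) gene.

The NLRP1 coding sequence (roughly 4.4 kb) sits between attL1 and attL2, the recombination sites left after a BP reaction into the donor vector. These sites allow directional, in-frame transfer of the insert into any attR-containing destination vector by an LR Clonase reaction. The insert was cloned without a stop codon, so it can be moved into destination vectors that supply C-terminal tags or fusion partners, with translation reading through the recombination scar into the downstream tag. No promoter suited to driving NLRP1 expression is annotated. The only promoter listed is a T7 promoter on the opposite strand just outside attL2, a standard backbone element. The rrnB T1 and T2 terminators upstream of attL1 insulate the cassette from read-through transcription from the vector in bacteria. The short lacI and lacZα fragments are backbone remnants, not functional genes. M13 forward and reverse priming sites flank the cassette for sequence verification.

The construct serves as a source clone for generating NLRP1 expression plasmids. It was deposited in connection with work on how DPP9 binds the NLRP1 C-terminal fragment to repress inflammasome activation.
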