Features (pLannotate 1.2.2; 10 found; start..end, strand, type, name):
    121..213     +  CDS            lacI (fragment): lac repressor; lacI; The lac repressor binds to the lac operator to inhibit transcription in E. coli. This inhibition can be relieved by adding lactose or isopropyl-β-D-thiogalactopyranoside (IPTG).
    268..295     -  terminator     rrnB T2 terminator: transcription terminator T2 from the E. coli rrnB gene
    427..470     +  terminator     rrnB T1 terminator: Escherichia coli rrnB; transcription terminator T1 from the E. coli rrnB gene
    517..553     -  CDS            lacZα (fragment): LacZα fragment of β-galactosidase; lacZ fragment
    569..668     +  protein_bind   attL1: mutant version of attL; recombination site for the Gateway® LR reaction LR Clonase™
    677..5095    +  CDS            NLRP1: NLRP1_HUMAN - Also known as CARD7, DEFCAP From Homo sapiens (Human).
   5097..5196    -  protein_bind   attL2: mutant version of attL; recombination site for the Gateway® LR reaction LR Clonase™
   5214..5232    -  promoter       T7 promoter: promoter for bacteriophage T7 RNA polymerase
   5366..6175    +  CDS            KanR: aminoglycoside phosphotransferase; aph(3')-Ia; confers resistance to kanamycin in bacteria or G418 (Geneticin®) in eukaryotes
   6322..6910    +  rep_origin     ori: high-copy-number ColE1/pMB1/pBR322/pUC origin of replication
>Addgene plasmid #166823 | pDONR221 NLRP1 | addgene full sequence | sequence record 328213 | Addgene NGS Result
CTTTCCTGCGTTATCCCCTGATTCTGTGGATAACCGTATTACCGCCTTTGAGTGAGCTGATACCGCTCGC
CGCAGCCGAACGACCGAGCGCAGCGAGTCAGTGAGCGAGGAAGCGGAAGAGCGCCCAATACGCAAACCGC
CTCTCCCCGCGCGTTGGCCGATTCATTAATGCAGCTGGCACGACAGGTTTCCCGACTGGAAAGCGGGCAG
TGAGCGCAACGCAATTAATACGCGTACCGCTAGCCAGGAAGAGTTTGTAGAAACGCAAAAAGGCCATCCG
TCAGGATGGCCTTCTGCTTAGTTTGATGCCTGGCAGTTTATGGCGGGCGTCCTGCCCGCCACCCTCCGGG
CCGTTGCTTCACAACGTTCAAATCCGCTCCCGGCGGATTTGTCCTACTCAGGAGAGCGTTCACCGACAAA
CAACAGATAAAACGAAAGGCCCAGTCTTCCGACTGAGCCTTTCGTTTTATTTGATGCCTGGCAGTTCCCT
ACTCTCGCGTTAACGCTAGCATGGATGTTTTCCCAGTCACGACGTTGTAAAACGACGGCCAGTCTTAAGC
TCGGGCCCCAAATAATGATTTTATTTTGACTGATAGTGACCTGTTCGTTGCAACAAATTGATGAGCAATG
CTTTTTTATAATGCCAACTTTGTACAAAAAAGCAGGCTTCGCCACCATGGCTGGCGGAGCCTGGGGCCGC
CTGGCCTGTTACTTGGAGTTCCTGAAGAAGGAGGAGCTGAAGGAGTTCCAGCTTCTGCTCGCCAATAAAG
CGCACTCCAGGAGCTCTTCGGGTGAGACACCCGCTCAGCCAGAGAAGACGAGTGGCATGGAGGTGGCCTC
GTACCTGGTGGCTCAGTATGGGGAGCAGCGGGCCTGGGACCTAGCCCTCCATACCTGGGAGCAGATGGGG
CTGAGGTCACTGTGCGCCCAAGCCCAGGAAGGGGCAGGCCACTCTCCCTCATTCCCCTACAGCCCAAGTG
AACCCCACCTGGGGTCTCCCAGCCAACCCACCTCCACCGCAGTGCTAATGCCCTGGATCCATGAATTGCC
GGCGGGGTGCACCCAGGGCTCAGAGAGAAGGGTTTTGAGACAGCTGCCTGACACATCTGGACGCCGCTGG
AGAGAAATCTCTGCCTCACTCCTCTACCAAGCTCTTCCAAGCTCCCCAGACCATGAGTCTCCAAGCCAGG
AGTCACCCAACGCCCCCACATCCACAGCAGTGCTGGGGAGCTGGGGATCCCCACCTCAGCCCAGCCTAGC
ACCCAGAGAGCAGGAGGCTCCTGGGACCCAATGGCCTCTGGATGAAACGTCAGGAATTTACTACACAGAA
ATCAGAGAAAGAGAGAGAGAGAAATCAGAGAAAGGCAGGCCCCCATGGGCAGCGGTGGTAGGAACGCCCC
CACAGGCGCACACCAGCCTACAGCCCCACCACCACCCATGGGAGCCTTCTGTGAGAGAGAGCCTCTGTTC
CACATGGCCCTGGAAAAATGAGGATTTTAACCAAAAATTCACACAGCTGCTACTTCTACAAAGACCTCAC
CCCAGAAGCCAAGATCCCCTGGTCAAGAGAAGCTGGCCTGATTATGTGGAGGAGAATCGAGGACATTTAA
TTGAGATCAGAGACTTATTTGGCCCAGGCCTGGATACCCAAGAACCTCGCATAGTCATACTGCAGGGGGC
TGCTGGAATTGGGAAGTCAACACTGGCCAGGCAGGTGAAGGAAGCCTGGGGGAGAGGCCAGCTGTATGGG
GACCGCTTCCAGCATGTCTTCTACTTCAGCTGCAGAGAGCTGGCCCAGTCCAAGGTGGTGAGTCTCGCTG
AGCTCATCGGAAAAGATGGGACAGCCACTCCGGCTCCCATTAGACAGATCCTGTCTAGGCCAGAGCGGCT
GCTCTTCATCCTCGATGGTGTAGATGAGCCAGGATGGGTCTTGCAGGAGCCGAGTTCTGAGCTCTGTCTG
CACTGGAGCCAGCCACAGCCGGCGGATGCACTGCTGGGCAGTTTGCTGGGGAAAACTATACTTCCCGAGG
CATCCTTCCTGATCACGGCTCGGACCACAGCTCTGCAGAACCTCATTCCTTCTTTGGAGCAGGCACGTTG
GGTAGAGGTCCTGGGGTTCTCTGAGTCCAGCAGGAAGGAATATTTCTACAGATATTTCACAGATGAAAGG
CAAGCAATTAGAGCCTTTAGGTTGGTCAAATCAAACAAAGAGCTCTGGGCCCTGTGTCTTGTGCCCTGGG
TGTCCTGGCTGGCCTGCACTTGCCTGATGCAGCAGATGAAGCGGAAGGAAAAACTCACACTGACTTCCAA
GACCACCACAACCCTCTGTCTACATTACCTTGCCCAGGCTCTCCAAGCTCAGCCATTGGGACCCCAGCTC
AGAGACCTCTGCTCTCTGGCTGCTGAGGGCATCTGGCAAAAAAAGACCCTTTTCAGTCCAGATGACCTCA
GGAAGCATGGGTTAGATGGGGCCATCATCTCCACCTTCTTGAAGATGGGTATTCTTCAAGAGCACCCCAT
CCCTCTGAGCTACAGCTTCATTCACCTCTGTTTCCAAGAGTTCTTTGCAGCAATGTCCTATGTCTTGGAG
GATGAGAAGGGGAGAGGTAAACATTCTAATTGCATCATAGATTTGGAAAAGACGCTAGAAGCATATGGAA
TACATGGCCTGTTTGGGGCATCAACCACACGTTTCCTATTGGGCCTGTTAAGTGATGAGGGGGAGAGAGA
GATGGAGAACATCTTTCACTGCCGGCTGTCTCAGGGGAGGAACCTGATGCAGTGGGTCCCGTCCCTGCAG
CTGCTGCTGCAGCCACACTCTCTGGAGTCCCTCCACTGCTTGTACGAGACTCGGAACAAAACGTTCCTGA
CACAAGTGATGGCCCATTTCGAAGAAATGGGCATGTGTGTAGAAACAGACATGGAGCTCTTAGTGTGCAC
TTTCTGCATTAAATTCAGCCGCCACGTGAAGAAGCTTCAGCTGATTGAGGGCAGGCAGCACAGATCAACA
TGGAGCCCCACCATGGTAGTCCTGTTCAGGTGGGTCCCAGTCACAGATGCCTATTGGCAGATTCTCTTCT
CCGTCCTCAAGGTCACCAGAAACCTGAAGGAGCTGGACCTAAGTGGAAACTCGCTGAGCCACTCTGCAGT
GAAGAGTCTTTGTAAGACCCTGAGACGCCCTCGCTGCCTCCTGGAGACCCTGCGGTTGGCTGGCTGTGGC
CTCACAGCTGAGGACTGCAAGGACCTTGCCTTTGGGCTGAGAGCCAACCAGACCCTGACCGAGCTGGACC
TGAGCTTCAATGTGCTCACGGATGCTGGAGCCAAACACCTTTGCCAGAGACTGAGACAGCCGAGCTGCAA
GCTACAGCGACTGCAGCTGGTCAGCTGTGGCCTCACGTCTGACTGCTGCCAGGACCTGGCCTCTGTGCTT
AGTGCCAGCCCCAGCCTGAAGGAGCTAGACCTGCAGCAGAACAACCTGGATGACGTTGGCGTGCGACTGC
TCTGTGAGGGGCTCAGGCATCCTGCCTGCAAACTCATACGCCTGGGGCTGGACCAGACAACTCTGAGTGA
TGAGATGAGGCAGGAACTGAGGGCCCTGGAGCAGGAGAAACCTCAGCTGCTCATCTTCAGCAGACGGAAA
CCAAGTGTGATGACCCCTACTGAGGGCCTGGATACGGGAGAGATGAGTAATAGCACATCCTCACTCAAGC
GGCAGAGACTCGGATCAGAGAGGGCGGCTTCCCATGTTGCTCAGGCTAATCTCAAACTCCTGGACGTGAG
CAAGATCTTCCCAATTGCTGAGATTGCAGAGGAAAGCTCCCCAGAGGTAGTACCGGTGGAACTCTTGTGC
GTGCCTTCTCCTGCCTCTCAAGGGGACCTGCATACGAAGCCTTTGGGGACTGACGATGACTTCTGGGGCC
CCACGGGGCCTGTGGCTACTGAGGTAGTTGACAAAGAAAAGAACTTGTACCGAGTTCACTTCCCTGTAGC
TGGCTCCTACCGCTGGCCCAACACGGGTCTCTGCTTTGTGATGAGAGAAGCGGTGACCGTTGAGATTGAA
TTCTGTGTGTGGGACCAGTTCCTGGGTGAGATCAACCCACAGCACAGCTGGATGGTGGCAGGGCCTCTGC
TGGACATCAAGGCTGAGCCTGGAGCTGTGGAAGCTGTGCACCTCCCTCACTTTGTGGCTCTCCAAGGGGG
CCATGTGGACACATCCCTGTTCCAAATGGCCCACTTTAAAGAGGAGGGGATGCTCCTGGAGAAGCCAGCC
AGGGTGGAGCTGCATCACATAGTTCTGGAAAACCCCAGCTTCTCCCCCTTGGGAGTCCTCCTGAAAATGA
TCCATAATGCCCTGCGCTTCATTCCCGTCACCTCTGTGGTGTTGCTTTACCACCGCGTCCATCCTGAGGA
AGTCACCTTCCACCTCTACCTGATCCCAAGTGACTGCTCCATTCGGAAGGCCATAGATGATCTAGAAATG
AAATTCCAGTTTGTGCGAATCCACAAGCCACCCCCGCTGACCCCACTTTATATGGGCTGTCGTTACACTG
TGTCTGGGTCTGGTTCAGGGATGCTGGAAATACTCCCCAAGGAACTGGAGCTCTGCTATCGAAGCCCTGG
AGAAGACCAGCTGTTCTCGGAGTTCTACGTTGGCCACTTGGGATCAGGGATCAGGCTGCAAGTGAAAGAC
AAGAAAGATGAGACTCTGGTGTGGGAGGCCTTGGTGAAACCAGGAGATCTCATGCCTGCAACTACTCTGA
TCCCTCCAGCCCGCATAGCCGTACCTTCACCTCTGGATGCCCCGCAGTTGCTGCACTTTGTGGACCAGTA
TCGAGAGCAGCTGATAGCCCGAGTGACATCGGTGGAGGTTGTCTTGGACAAACTGCATGGACAGGTGCTG
AGCCAGGAGCAGTACGAGAGGGTGCTGGCTGAGAACACGAGGCCCAGCCAGATGCGGAAGCTGTTCAGCT
TGAGCCAGTCCTGGGACCGGAAGTGCAAAGATGGACTCTACCAAGCCCTGAAGGAGACCCATCCTCACCT
CATTATGGAACTCTGGGAGAAGGGCAGCAAAAAGGGACTCCTGCCACTCAGCAGCGACCCAGCTTTCTTG
TACAAAGTTGGCATTATAAGAAAGCATTGCTTATCAATTTGTTGCAACGAACAGGTCACTATCAGTCAAA
ATAAAATCATTATTTGCCATCCAGCTGATATCCCCTATAGTGAGTCGTATTACATGGTCATAGCTGTTTC
CTGGCAGCTCTGGCCCGTGTCTCAAAATCTCTGATGTTACATTGCACAAGATAAAAATATATCATCATGA
ACAATAAAACTGTCTGCTTACATAAACAGTAATACAAGGGGTGTTATGAGCCATATTCAACGGGAAACGT
CGAGGCCGCGATTAAATTCCAACATGGATGCTGATTTATATGGGTATAAATGGGCTCGCGATAATGTCGG
GCAATCAGGTGCGACAATCTATCGCTTGTATGGGAAGCCCGATGCGCCAGAGTTGTTTCTGAAACATGGC
AAAGGTAGCGTTGCCAATGATGTTACAGATGAGATGGTCAGACTAAACTGGCTGACGGAATTTATGCCTC
TTCCGACCATCAAGCATTTTATCCGTACTCCTGATGATGCATGGTTACTCACCACTGCGATCCCCGGAAA
AACAGCATTCCAGGTATTAGAAGAATATCCTGATTCAGGTGAAAATATTGTTGATGCGCTGGCAGTGTTC
CTGCGCCGGTTGCATTCGATTCCTGTTTGTAATTGTCCTTTTAACAGCGATCGCGTATTTCGTCTCGCTC
AGGCGCAATCACGAATGAATAACGGTTTGGTTGATGCGAGTGATTTTGATGACGAGCGTAATGGCTGGCC
TGTTGAACAAGTCTGGAAAGAAATGCATAAACTTTTGCCATTCTCACCGGATTCAGTCGTCACTCATGGT
GATTTCTCACTTGATAACCTTATTTTTGACGAGGGGAAATTAATAGGTTGTATTGATGTTGGACGAGTCG
GAATCGCAGACCGATACCAGGATCTTGCCATCCTATGGAACTGCCTCGGTGAGTTTTCTCCTTCATTACA
GAAACGGCTTTTTCAAAAATATGGTATTGATAATCCTGATATGAATAAATTGCAGTTTCATTTGATGCTC
GATGAGTTTTTCTAATCAGAATTGGTTAATTGGTTGTAACACTGGCAGAGCATTACGCTGACTTGACGGG
ACGGCGCAAGCTCATGACCAAAATCCCTTAACGTGAGTTACGCGTCGTTCCACTGAGCGTCAGACCCCGT
AGAAAAGATCAAAGGATCTTCTTGAGATCCTTTTTTTCTGCGCGTAATCTGCTGCTTGCAAACAAAAAAA
CCACCGCTACCAGCGGTGGTTTGTTTGCCGGATCAAGAGCTACCAACTCTTTTTCCGAAGGTAACTGGCT
TCAGCAGAGCGCAGATACCAAATACTGTTCTTCTAGTGTAGCCGTAGTTAGGCCACCACTTCAAGAACTC
TGTAGCACCGCCTACATACCTCGCTCTGCTAATCCTGTTACCAGTGGCTGCTGCCAGTGGCGATAAGTCG
TGTCTTACCGGGTTGGACTCAAGACGATAGTTACCGGATAAGGCGCAGCGGTCGGGCTGAACGGGGGGTT
CGTGCACACAGCCCAGCTTGGAGCGAACGACCTACACCGAACTGAGATACCTACAGCGTGAGCTATGAGA
AAGCGCCACGCTTCCCGAAGGGAGAAAGGCGGACAGGTATCCGGTAAGCGGCAGGGTCGGAACAGGAGAG
CGCACGAGGGAGCTTCCAGGGGGAAACGCCTGGTATCTTTATAGTCCTGTCGGGTTTCGCCACCTCTGAC
TTGAGCGTCGATTTTTGTGATGCTCGTCAGGGGGGCGGAGCCTATGGAAAAACGCCAGCAACGCGGCCTT
TTTACGGTTCCTGGCCTTTTGCTGGCCTTTTGCTCACATGTT
