>Addgene plasmid #166823 | pDONR221 NLRP1 | depositor partial sequence | sequence record 323821 | Insert sequence
ATGGCTGGCGGAGCCTGGGGCCGCCTGGCCTGTTACTTGGAGTTCCTGAAGAAGGAGGAGCTGAAGGAGT
TCCAGCTTCTGCTCGCCAATAAAGCGCACTCCAGGAGCTCTTCGGGTGAGACACCCGCTCAGCCAGAGAA
GACGAGTGGCATGGAGGTGGCCTCGTACCTGGTGGCTCAGTATGGGGAGCAGCGGGCCTGGGACCTAGCC
CTCCATACCTGGGAGCAGATGGGGCTGAGGTCACTGTGCGCCCAAGCCCAGGAAGGGGCAGGCCACTCTC
CCTCATTCCCCTACAGCCCAAGTGAACCCCACCTGGGGTCTCCCAGCCAACCCACCTCCACCGCAGTGCT
AATGCCCTGGATCCATGAATTGCCGGCGGGGTGCACCCAGGGCTCAGAGAGAAGGGTTTTGAGACAGCTG
CCTGACACATCTGGACGCCGCTGGAGAGAAATCTCTGCCTCACTCCTCTACCAAGCTCTTCCAAGCTCCC
CAGACCATGAGTCTCCAAGCCAGGAGTCACCCAACGCCCCCACATCCACAGCAGTGCTGGGGAGCTGGGG
ATCCCCACCTCAGCCCAGCCTAGCACCCAGAGAGCAGGAGGCTCCTGGGACCCAATGGCCTCTGGATGAA
ACGTCAGGAATTTACTACACAGAAATCAGAGAAAGAGAGAGAGAGAAATCAGAGAAAGGCAGGCCCCCAT
GGGCAGCGGTGGTAGGAACGCCCCCACAGGCGCACACCAGCCTACAGCCCCACCACCACCCATGGGAGCC
TTCTGTGAGAGAGAGCCTCTGTTCCACATGGCCCTGGAAAAATGAGGATTTTAACCAAAAATTCACACAG
CTGCTACTTCTACAAAGACCTCACCCCAGAAGCCAAGATCCCCTGGTCAAGAGAAGCTGGCCTGATTATG
TGGAGGAGAATCGAGGACATTTAATTGAGATCAGAGACTTATTTGGCCCAGGCCTGGATACCCAAGAACC
TCGCATAGTCATACTGCAGGGGGCTGCTGGAATTGGGAAGTCAACACTGGCCAGGCAGGTGAAGGAAGCC
TGGGGGAGAGGCCAGCTGTATGGGGACCGCTTCCAGCATGTCTTCTACTTCAGCTGCAGAGAGCTGGCCC
AGTCCAAGGTGGTGAGTCTCGCTGAGCTCATCGGAAAAGATGGGACAGCCACTCCGGCTCCCATTAGACA
GATCCTGTCTAGGCCAGAGCGGCTGCTCTTCATCCTCGATGGTGTAGATGAGCCAGGATGGGTCTTGCAG
GAGCCGAGTTCTGAGCTCTGTCTGCACTGGAGCCAGCCACAGCCGGCGGATGCACTGCTGGGCAGTTTGC
TGGGGAAAACTATACTTCCCGAGGCATCCTTCCTGATCACGGCTCGGACCACAGCTCTGCAGAACCTCAT
TCCTTCTTTGGAGCAGGCACGTTGGGTAGAGGTCCTGGGGTTCTCTGAGTCCAGCAGGAAGGAATATTTC
TACAGATATTTCACAGATGAAAGGCAAGCAATTAGAGCCTTTAGGTTGGTCAAATCAAACAAAGAGCTCT
GGGCCCTGTGTCTTGTGCCCTGGGTGTCCTGGCTGGCCTGCACTTGCCTGATGCAGCAGATGAAGCGGAA
GGAAAAACTCACACTGACTTCCAAGACCACCACAACCCTCTGTCTACATTACCTTGCCCAGGCTCTCCAA
GCTCAGCCATTGGGACCCCAGCTCAGAGACCTCTGCTCTCTGGCTGCTGAGGGCATCTGGCAAAAAAAGA
CCCTTTTCAGTCCAGATGACCTCAGGAAGCATGGGTTAGATGGGGCCATCATCTCCACCTTCTTGAAGAT
GGGTATTCTTCAAGAGCACCCCATCCCTCTGAGCTACAGCTTCATTCACCTCTGTTTCCAAGAGTTCTTT
GCAGCAATGTCCTATGTCTTGGAGGATGAGAAGGGGAGAGGTAAACATTCTAATTGCATCATAGATTTGG
AAAAGACGCTAGAAGCATATGGAATACATGGCCTGTTTGGGGCATCAACCACACGTTTCCTATTGGGCCT
GTTAAGTGATGAGGGGGAGAGAGAGATGGAGAACATCTTTCACTGCCGGCTGTCTCAGGGGAGGAACCTG
ATGCAGTGGGTCCCGTCCCTGCAGCTGCTGCTGCAGCCACACTCTCTGGAGTCCCTCCACTGCTTGTACG
AGACTCGGAACAAAACGTTCCTGACACAAGTGATGGCCCATTTCGAAGAAATGGGCATGTGTGTAGAAAC
AGACATGGAGCTCTTAGTGTGCACTTTCTGCATTAAATTCAGCCGCCACGTGAAGAAGCTTCAGCTGATT
GAGGGCAGGCAGCACAGATCAACATGGAGCCCCACCATGGTAGTCCTGTTCAGGTGGGTCCCAGTCACAG
ATGCCTATTGGCAGATTCTCTTCTCCGTCCTCAAGGTCACCAGAAACCTGAAGGAGCTGGACCTAAGTGG
AAACTCGCTGAGCCACTCTGCAGTGAAGAGTCTTTGTAAGACCCTGAGACGCCCTCGCTGCCTCCTGGAG
ACCCTGCGGTTGGCTGGCTGTGGCCTCACAGCTGAGGACTGCAAGGACCTTGCCTTTGGGCTGAGAGCCA
ACCAGACCCTGACCGAGCTGGACCTGAGCTTCAATGTGCTCACGGATGCTGGAGCCAAACACCTTTGCCA
GAGACTGAGACAGCCGAGCTGCAAGCTACAGCGACTGCAGCTGGTCAGCTGTGGCCTCACGTCTGACTGC
TGCCAGGACCTGGCCTCTGTGCTTAGTGCCAGCCCCAGCCTGAAGGAGCTAGACCTGCAGCAGAACAACC
TGGATGACGTTGGCGTGCGACTGCTCTGTGAGGGGCTCAGGCATCCTGCCTGCAAACTCATACGCCTGGG
GCTGGACCAGACAACTCTGAGTGATGAGATGAGGCAGGAACTGAGGGCCCTGGAGCAGGAGAAACCTCAG
CTGCTCATCTTCAGCAGACGGAAACCAAGTGTGATGACCCCTACTGAGGGCCTGGATACGGGAGAGATGA
GTAATAGCACATCCTCACTCAAGCGGCAGAGACTCGGATCAGAGAGGGCGGCTTCCCATGTTGCTCAGGC
TAATCTCAAACTCCTGGACGTGAGCAAGATCTTCCCAATTGCTGAGATTGCAGAGGAAAGCTCCCCAGAG
GTAGTACCGGTGGAACTCTTGTGCGTGCCTTCTCCTGCCTCTCAAGGGGACCTGCATACGAAGCCTTTGG
GGACTGACGATGACTTCTGGGGCCCCACGGGGCCTGTGGCTACTGAGGTAGTTGACAAAGAAAAGAACTT
GTACCGAGTTCACTTCCCTGTAGCTGGCTCCTACCGCTGGCCCAACACGGGTCTCTGCTTTGTGATGAGA
GAAGCGGTGACCGTTGAGATTGAATTCTGTGTGTGGGACCAGTTCCTGGGTGAGATCAACCCACAGCACA
GCTGGATGGTGGCAGGGCCTCTGCTGGACATCAAGGCTGAGCCTGGAGCTGTGGAAGCTGTGCACCTCCC
TCACTTTGTGGCTCTCCAAGGGGGCCATGTGGACACATCCCTGTTCCAAATGGCCCACTTTAAAGAGGAG
GGGATGCTCCTGGAGAAGCCAGCCAGGGTGGAGCTGCATCACATAGTTCTGGAAAACCCCAGCTTCTCCC
CCTTGGGAGTCCTCCTGAAAATGATCCATAATGCCCTGCGCTTCATTCCCGTCACCTCTGTGGTGTTGCT
TTACCACCGCGTCCATCCTGAGGAAGTCACCTTCCACCTCTACCTGATCCCAAGTGACTGCTCCATTCGG
AAGGCCATAGATGATCTAGAAATGAAATTCCAGTTTGTGCGAATCCACAAGCCACCCCCGCTGACCCCAC
TTTATATGGGCTGTCGTTACACTGTGTCTGGGTCTGGTTCAGGGATGCTGGAAATACTCCCCAAGGAACT
GGAGCTCTGCTATCGAAGCCCTGGAGAAGACCAGCTGTTCTCGGAGTTCTACGTTGGCCACTTGGGATCA
GGGATCAGGCTGCAAGTGAAAGACAAGAAAGATGAGACTCTGGTGTGGGAGGCCTTGGTGAAACCAGGAG
ATCTCATGCCTGCAACTACTCTGATCCCTCCAGCCCGCATAGCCGTACCTTCACCTCTGGATGCCCCGCA
GTTGCTGCACTTTGTGGACCAGTATCGAGAGCAGCTGATAGCCCGAGTGACATCGGTGGAGGTTGTCTTG
GACAAACTGCATGGACAGGTGCTGAGCCAGGAGCAGTACGAGAGGGTGCTGGCTGAGAACACGAGGCCCA
GCCAGATGCGGAAGCTGTTCAGCTTGAGCCAGTCCTGGGACCGGAAGTGCAAAGATGGACTCTACCAAGC
CCTGAAGGAGACCCATCCTCACCTCATTATGGAACTCTGGGAGAAGGGCAGCAAAAAGGGACTCCTGCCA
CTCAGCAGC
